>Addgene plasmid #212766 | pHyg-CUbo-yeGFP | addgene full sequence | sequence record 420599 | Addgene NGS Result
GAACGCGGCCGCCAGCTGAAGCTTCGTACGCTGCAGGTCGACGGGAGCGGAGCAGGTGCTGGTGCTGGTG
CTGGAGCAATTCTGGGAGTGCAGGTGGAAACCATCTCCCCAGGAGACGGGCGCACCTTCCCCAAGCGCGG
CCAGACCTGCGTGGTGCACTACACCGGGATGCTTGAAGATGGAAAGAAATTTGATTCCTCCCGGGACAGA
AACAAGCCCTTTAAGTTTATGCTAGGCAAGCAGGAGGTGATCCGAGGCTGGGAAGAAGGGGTTGCCCAGA
TGAGTGTGGGTCAGAGAGCCAAACTGACTATATCTCCAGATTATGCCTATGGTGCCACTGGGCACCCAGG
CATCATCCCACCACATGCCACTCTCGTCTTCGATGTGGAGCTTCTAAAACTGGAAGGGTCGACCGGTATC
CCTCCAGATCAACAAAGATTGATCTTTGCCGGTAAGCAGCTAGAAGACGGTAGAACGCTGTCTGATTACA
ACATTCAGAAGGAGTCCACCTTACATCTTGTGCTAAGGCTAAGAGGTGTTACTGGATCCGGAGCAGGTGC
TGGTGCTGGTGCTGGAGCAATTCTGTCTAAAGGTGAAGAATTATTCACTGGTGTTGTCCCAATTTTGGTT
GAATTAGATGGTGATGTTAATGGTCACAAATTTTCTGTCTCCGGTGAAGGTGAAGGTGATGCTACTTACG
GTAAATTGACCTTAAAATTTATTTGTACTACTGGTAAATTGCCAGTTCCATGGCCAACCTTAGTCACTAC
TTTCGGTTATGGTGTTCAATGTTTTGCGAGATACCCAGATCATATGAAACAACATGACTTTTTCAAGTCT
GCCATGCCAGAAGGTTATGTTCAAGAAAGAACTATTTTTTTCAAAGATGACGGTAACTACAAGACCAGAG
CTGAAGTCAAGTTTGAAGGTGATACCTTAGTTAATAGAATCGAATTAAAAGGTATTGATTTTAAAGAAGA
TGGTAACATTTTAGGTCACAAATTGGAATACAACTATAACTCTCACAATGTTTACATCATGGCTGACAAA
CAAAAGAATGGTATCAAAGTTAACTTCAAAATTAGACACAACATTGAAGATGGTTCTGTTCAATTAGCTG
ACCATTATCAACAAAATACTCCAATTGGTGATGGTCCAGTCTTGTTACCAGACAACCATTACTTATCCAC
TCAATCTGCCTTATCCAAAGATCCAAACGAAAAGAGAGACCACATGGTCTTGTTAGAATTTGTTACTGCT
GCTGGTATTACCCATGGTATGGATGAATTGTACAAATAACTGCGCGCCAGATCTGTTTAGCTTGCCTCGT
CCCCGCCGGGTCACCCGGCCAGCGACATGGAGGCCCAGAATACCCTCCTTGACAGTCTTGACGTGCGCAG
CTCAGGGGCATGATGTGACTGTCGCCCGTACATTTAGCCCATACATCCCCATGTATAATCATTTGCATCC
ATACATTTTGATGGCCGCACGGCGCGAAGCAAAAATTACGGCTCCTCGCTGCGGACCTGCGAGCAGGGAA
ACGCTCCCCTCACAGACGCGTTGAATTGTCCCCACGCCGCGCCCCTGTAGAGAAATATAAAAGGTTAGGA
TTTGCCACTGAGGTTCTTCTTTCATATACTTCCTTTTAAAATCTTGCTAGGATACAGTTCTCACATCACA
TCCGAACATAAACAACCATGGGTAAAAAGCCTGAACTCACCGCGACGTCTGTCGAGAAGTTTCTGATCGA
AAAGTTCGACAGCGTCTCCGACCTGATGCAGCTCTCGGAGGGCGAAGAATCTCGTGCTTTCAGCTTCGAT
GTAGGAGGGCGTGGATATGTCCTGCGGGTAAATAGCTGCGCCGATGGTTTCTACAAAGATCGTTATGTTT
ATCGGCACTTTGCATCGGCCGCGCTCCCGATTCCGGAAGTGCTTGACATTGGGGAATTCAGCGAGAGCCT
GACCTATTGCATCTCCCGCCGTGCACAGGGTGTCACGTTGCAAGACCTGCCTGAAACCGAACTGCCCGCT
GTTCTGCAGCCGGTCGCGGAGGCCATGGATGCGATCGCTGCGGCCGATCTTAGCCAGACGAGCGGGTTCG
GCCCATTCGGACCGCAAGGAATCGGTCAATACACTACATGGCGTGATTTCATATGCGCGATTGCTGATCC
CCATGTGTATCACTGGCAAACTGTGATGGACGACACCGTCAGTGCGTCCGTCGCGCAGGCTCTCGATGAG
CTGATGCTTTGGGCCGAGGACTGCCCCGAAGTCCGGCACCTCGTGCACGCGGATTTCGGCTCCAACAATG
TCCTGACGGACAATGGCCGCATAACAGCGGTCATTGACTGGAGCGAGGCGATGTTCGGGGATTCCCAATA
CGAGGTCGCCAACATCTTCTTCTGGAGGCCGTGGTTGGCTTGTATGGAGCAGCAGACGCGCTACTTCGAG
CGGAGGCATCCGGAGCTTGCAGGATCGCCGCGGCTCCGGGCGTATATGCTCCGCATTGGTCTTGACCAAC
TCTATCAGAGCTTGGTTGACGGCAATTTCGATGATGCAGCTTGGGCGCAGGGTCGATGCGACGCAATCGT
CCGATCCGGAGCCGGGACTGTCGGGCGTACACAAATCGCCCGCAGAAGCGCGGCCGTCTGGACCGATGGC
TGTGTAGAAGTACTCGCCGATAGTGGAAACCGACGCCCCAGCACTCGTCCGAGGGCAAAGGAATAATCTC
GAGTCATGTAATTAGTTATGTCACGCTTACATTCACGCCCTCCCCCCACATCCGCTCTAACCGAAAAGGA
AGGAGTTAGACAACCTGAAGTCTAGGTCCCTATTTATTTTTTTATAGTTATGTTAGTATTAAGAACGTTA
TTTATATTTCAAATTTTTCTTTTTTTTCTGTACAGACGCGTGTACGCATGTAACATTATACTGAAAACCT
TGCTTGAGAAGGTTTTGGGACGCTCGAAGGCTTTAACGAGCTCGAATTCATCGATGATATCAGATCCACT
AGTGGCCTATGCGGCCGCGGATCTGCCGGTCTCCCTATAGTGAGTCGTATTAATTTCGATAAGCCAGGTT
AACCTGCATTAATGAATCGGCCAACGCGCGGGGAGAGGCGGTTTGCGTATTGGGCGCTCTTCCGCTTCCT
CGCTCACTGACTCGCTGCGCTCGGTCGTTCGGCTGCGGCGAGCGGTATCAGCTCACTCAAAGGCGGTAAT
ACGGTTATCCACAGAATCAGGGGATAACGCAGGAAAGAACATGTGAGCAAAAGGCCAGCAAAAGGCCAGG
AACCGTAAAAAGGCCGCGTTGCTGGCGTTTTTCCATAGGCTCCGCCCCCCTGACGAGCATCACAAAAATC
GACGCTCAAGTCAGAGGTGGCGAAACCCGACAGGACTATAAAGATACCAGGCGTTTCCCCCTGGAAGCTC
CCTCGTGCGCTCTCCTGTTCCGACCCTGCCGCTTACCGGATACCTGTCCGCCTTTCTCCCTTCGGGAAGC
GTGGCGCTTTCTCATAGCTCACGCTGTAGGTATCTCAGTTCGGTGTAGGTCGTTCGCTCCAAGCTGGGCT
GTGTGCACGAACCCCCCGTTCAGCCCGACCGCTGCGCCTTATCCGGTAACTATCGTCTTGAGTCCAACCC
GGTAAGACACGACTTATCGCCACTGGCAGCAGCCACTGGTAACAGGATTAGCAGAGCGAGGTATGTAGGC
GGTGCTACAGAGTTCTTGAAGTGGTGGCCTAACTACGGCTACACTAGAAGAACAGTATTTGGTATCTGCG
CTCTGCTGAAGCCAGTTACCTTCGGAAAAAGAGTTGGTAGCTCTTGATCCGGCAAACAAACCACCGCTGG
TAGCGGTGGTTTTTTTGTTTGCAAGCAGCAGATTACGCGCAGAAAAAAAGGATCTCAAGAAGATCCTTTG
ATCTTTTCTACGGGGTCTGACGCTCAGTGGAACGAAAACTCACGTTAAGGGATTTTGGTCATGAGATTAT
CAAAAAGGATCTTCACCTAGATCCTTTTAAATTAAAAATGAAGTTTTAAATCAATCTAAAGTATATATGA
GTAAACTTGGTCTGACAGTTACCAATGCTTAATCAGTGAGGCACCTATCTCAGCGATCTGTCTATTTCGT
TCATCCATAGTTGCCTGACTCCCCGTCGTGTAGATAACTACGATACGGGAGGGCTTACCATCTGGCCCCA
GTGCTGCAATGATACCGCGAGACCCACGCTCACCGGCTCCAGATTTATCAGCAATAAACCAGCCAGCCGG
AAGGGCCGAGCGCAGAAGTGGTCCTGCAACTTTATCCGCCTCCATCCAGTCTATTAATTGTTGCCGGGAA
GCTAGAGTAAGTAGTTCGCCAGTTAATAGTTTGCGCAACGTTGTTGCCATTGCTACAGGCATCGTGGTGT
CACGCTCGTCGTTTGGTATGGCTTCATTCAGCTCCGGTTCCCAACGATCAAGGCGAGTTACATGATCCCC
CATGTTGTGCAAAAAAGCGGTTAGCTCCTTCGGTCCTCCGATCGTTGTCAGAAGTAAGTTGGCCGCAGTG
TTATCACTCATGGTTATGGCAGCACTGCATAATTCTCTTACTGTCATGCCATCCGTAAGATGCTTTTCTG
TGACTGGTGAGTACTCAACCAAGTCATTCTGAGAATAGTGTATGCGGCGACCGAGTTGCTCTTGCCCGGC
GTCAATACGGGATAATACCGCGCCACATAGCAGAACTTTAAAAGTGCTCATCATTGGAAAACGTTCTTCG
GGGCGAAAACTCTCAAGGATCTTACCGCTGTTGAGATCCAGTTCGATGTAACCCACTCGTGCACCCAACT
GATCTTCAGCATCTTTTACTTTCACCAGCGTTTCTGGGTGAGCAAAAACAGGAAGGCAAAATGCCGCAAA
AAAGGGAATAAGGGCGACACGGAAATGTTGAATACTCATACTCTTCCTTTTTCAATATTATTGAAGCATT
TATCAGGGTTATTGTCTCATGAGCGGATACATATTTGAATGTATTTAGAAAAATAAACAAATAGGGGTTC
CGCGCACATTTCCCCGAAAAGTGCCACCTGACGTCTAAGAAACCATTATTATCATGACATTAACCTATAA
AAATAGGCGTATCACGAGGCCCTTTCGTCTCGCGCGTTTCGGTGATGACGGTGAAAACCTCTGACACATG
CAGCTCCCGGAGACGGTCACAGCTTGTCTGTAAGCGGATGCCGGGAGCAGACAAGCCCGTCAGGGCGCGT
CAGCGGGTGTTGGCGGGTGTCGGGGCTGGCTTAACTATGCGGCATCAGAGCAGATTGTACTGAGAGTGCA
CCATATGGACATATTGTCGTTAGAACGCGGCTACAATTAATACATAACCTTATGTATCATACACATACGA
TTTAGGTGACACTATA
Features (pLannotate 1.2.2; 13 found; start..end, strand, type, name):
     83..405     +  CDS            FKBP (fragment): human FK506-binding protein FKBP12
    415..538     +  CDS            ubiquitin (fragment): Saccharomyces cerevisiae ubiquitin
    584..1299    +  CDS            yeGFP (fragment): yeast-enhanced green fluorescent protein codons optimized for translation in S. cerevisiae and C. albicans
   1354..2728    +  gene           hphMX6 (fragment): yeast selectable marker conferring hygromycin resistance
   2780..2969    +  terminator     CYC1 terminator: S. cerevisiae CYC1; transcription terminator for CYC1
   3044..3062    -  promoter       T7 promoter: promoter for bacteriophage T7 RNA polymerase
   3084..3137    -  CDS            lacI (fragment): lac repressor; lacI; The lac repressor binds to the lac operator to inhibit transcription in E. coli. This inhibition can be relieved by adding lactose or isopropyl-β-D-thiogalactopyranoside (IPTG).
   3320..3908    -  rep_origin     ori: high-copy-number ColE1/pMB1/pBR322/pUC origin of replication
   4079..4939    -  CDS            AmpR: β-lactamase; bla; confers resistance to ampicillin, carbenicillin, and related antibiotics
   4940..5044    -  promoter       AmpR promoter: bla
   5139..5174    +  CDS            rop (fragment): Rop protein, which maintains plasmids at low copy number; rop
   5276..5327    +  misc_feature   bom (fragment): basis of mobility region from pBR322
   5390..2       +  promoter       SP6 promoter (across the origin): promoter for bacteriophage SP6 RNA polymerase
