[The description below was written by a language model from this plasmid's Addgene catalogue record and pLannotate feature annotations shown in this document.]
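Description:
pHyg-CUbo-yeGFP is a 5.4 kb template plasmid from the pYM series, designed for PCR-based C-terminal tagging of genes at their chromosomal loci in budding yeast. It is catalogued as an empty backbone with no gene insert. Rather than being maintained in yeast, it serves as a PCR template: a tag-plus-marker cassette is amplified with primers carrying homology to the target locus, and the product is integrated by homologous recombination so that the tag is fused in frame to the end of the gene of interest. In E. coli the plasmid is propagated at high copy from a ColE1/pUC-type origin under ampicillin selection (AmpR with its bla promoter). No yeast replication origin is annotated, consistent with this template-only role. Short annotated fragments of lacI, rop and bom, together with flanking T7 and SP6 promoters, appear to be remnants of the cloning backbone.

The tagging module consists of three consecutive coding segments on the same strand: human FKBP12, a fragment of S. cerevisiae ubiquitin, and yeast codon-optimised yeGFP. The FKBP and partial ubiquitin portion presumably corresponds to the "CUbo" element named in the plasmid, although the record does not define the term. The associated publication describes Ubiquiton, an inducible, linkage-specific polyubiquitylation tool, and FKBP12 is commonly used as a chemically inducible dimerisation domain. yeGFP allows the tagged protein to be followed by fluorescence. Downstream lies the hphMX6 cassette, which confers hygromycin resistance for selecting yeast integrants, followed by an annotated CYC1 terminator. No promoter for the tag is annotated, as expected for a fusion expressed from the endogenous promoter of the target gene.
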