Addgene plasmid #212766: pHyg-CUbo-yeGFP
Purpose: (Empty Backbone) C-terminal PCR-based tagging with CUbo-yeGFP in budding yeast with HygR selection
Depositing lab: Helle Ulrich. Depositing organization: Institut fuer Molekulare Biologie (IMB Mainz). Publication: Ubiquiton-An inducible, linkage-specific polyubiquitylation tool. Renz C, Asimaki E, Meister C, Albanese V, Petriukov K, Krapoth NC, Wegmann S, Wollscheid HP, Wong RP, Fulzele A, Chen JX, Leon S, Ulrich HD. Mol Cell. 2024 Jan 18;84(2):386-400.e11. doi: 10.1016/j.molcel.2023.11.016. Epub 2023 Dec 15. PubMed 38103558.
Backbone
  Vector backbone: pYM
  Vector type: PCR-based tagging
  Selectable markers: Hygromycin
Growth in bacteria
  Bacterial resistance: Ampicillin, 100 μg/mL
  Growth temperature: 37°C
  Growth strain: Top10
  Copy number: High Copy
Gene/Insert
  Gene/Insert name: None
Terms and licenses: Academic/Nonprofit Terms; Industry Terms: Not Available to Industry
Depositor comments: pHU4340
How to cite: pHyg-CUbo-yeGFP was a gift from Helle Ulrich (Addgene plasmid # 212766 ; http://n2t.net/addgene:212766 ; RRID:Addgene_212766)
